Addgene plasmid #48251: SypHer mt
Purpose: pH sensor, targeted to mitochondria
Depositing lab: Nicolas Demaurex. Depositing organization: University of Geneva. Publication: Dynamic regulation of the mitochondrial proton gradient during cytosolic calcium elevations. Poburko D, Santo-Domingo J, Demaurex N. J Biol Chem. 2011 Apr 1;286(13):11672-84. doi: 10.1074/jbc.M110.159962. Epub 2011 Jan 11. PubMed 21224385.
Backbone
  Vector backbone: pHyPer-dMito
  Backbone manufacturer: Evrogen
  Vector type: Mammalian Expression
  Selectable markers: Neomycin (select with G418)
Growth in bacteria
  Bacterial resistance: Kanamycin, 50 μg/mL
  Growth temperature: 37°C
  Growth strain: DH5alpha
  Copy number: High Copy
Gene/Insert
  Gene/Insert name: SypHer
  Species: Synthetic
  Insert size (bp): 1400
  Mutation: C199S
  Promoter: CMV
  Tag / fusion protein: 2 mitochondrial targeting sequences (N terminal on backbone)
  Cloning method: Unknown
  Sequencing primers: 5′ CMV-F; 3′ SV40pA-R
Terms and licenses: Academic/Nonprofit Terms; Industry Terms: Not Available to Industry
Depositor comments: The C199S mutation was made in pHyper-mito with the QuikChange II site-directed mutagenesis kit using the following oligos: 5′-agatggtcactctttgcgcgat-3′ (forward) 5′-atcgcgcaaagagtgaccatct-3′ (reverse)
How to cite: SypHer mt was a gift from Nicolas Demaurex (Addgene plasmid # 48251 ; http://n2t.net/addgene:48251 ; RRID:Addgene_48251)
