[The description below was written by a language model from this plasmid's Addgene catalogue record and pLannotate feature annotations shown in this document.]
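Description:
SypHer mt is a mammalian expression plasmid encoding a genetically encoded, mitochondrially targeted fluorescent pH sensor. It is built on the commercial pHyPer-dMito backbone and the sequenced record is about 5.6 kb. It replicates in E. coli from a high-copy ColE1/pUC-type origin and also carries an f1 phage origin. A single Tn5 aminoglycoside phosphotransferase (NeoR/KanR) gene serves both hosts. It is driven by a bacterial bla-type promoter for kanamycin selection and by the SV40 enhancer/early promoter for G418 selection of transfected mammalian cells, and it ends in an HSV TK polyadenylation signal. The short RSF ori, ble, bGH poly(A) and large T antigen fragments called by the automated annotation are partial matches, most likely backbone remnants rather than functional parts.

The payload is expressed from the human CMV immediate early enhancer and promoter and terminated by an SV40 poly(A) signal. The open reading frame begins with two tandem copies of the mitochondrial presequence of human cytochrome c oxidase subunit VIII, which direct the protein into the mitochondria. These are followed by the roughly 1.4 kb sensor coding sequence. The annotation tool labels this region as HyPer-3, reflecting its close similarity to the HyPer family of hydrogen peroxide indicators. According to the record, however, SypHer was made from the HyPer mitochondrial construct by site-directed mutagenesis introducing C199S. Loss of this cysteine is understood to remove the probe's peroxide responsiveness while leaving its pH-dependent fluorescence. The associated study concerns regulation of the mitochondrial proton gradient during cytosolic calcium elevations, so the construct fits live-cell imaging of mitochondrial pH in transfected mammalian cells.
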