Features (pLannotate 1.2.2; 16 found; start..end, strand, type, name):
      1..47      +  rep_origin     RSF ori (fragment): Plasmids containing the RSF 1030 origin of replication can be propagated in E. coli cells that contain additional plasmids with compatible origins.
    115..418     +  enhancer       CMV enhancer: human cytomegalovirus immediate early enhancer
    419..622     +  promoter       CMV promoter: human cytomegalovirus (CMV) immediate early promoter
    651..725     +  CDS            COX8 presequence: mitochondrial presequence of human cytochrome c oxidase subunit VIII (Rizutto et al., 1989)
    745..818     +  CDS            COX8 presequence (fragment): mitochondrial presequence of human cytochrome c oxidase subunit VIII (Rizutto et al., 1989)
    852..2285    +  CDS            HyPer-3: improved fluorescent indicator for intracellular H2O2 (Bilan et al., 2013)
   2302..2385    +  CDS            large T antigen (fragment): large T antigen from SV40 (simian virus 40)
   2408..2529    +  polyA_signal   SV40 poly(A) signal: SV40 polyadenylation signal
   2563..2991    -  rep_origin     f1 ori (sequence partly withheld): f1 bacteriophage origin of replication; arrow indicates direction of (+) strand synthesis
   3018..3122    +  promoter       AmpR promoter: bla
   3124..3481    +  promoter       SV40 promoter: SV40 enhancer and early promoter
   3516..4310    +  CDS            NeoR/KanR: aminoglycoside phosphotransferase from Tn5; aph(3')-II (or nptII); confers resistance to neomycin, kanamycin, and G418 (Geneticin®)
   4331..4483    +  CDS            ble (fragment): BLE_KLEPN - Experimental evidence at protein level: Swiss-Prot protein existence level 1. Binding protein with a strong affinity to the bleomycin family of antibiotics. Binds to CL990; an antimitotic-antibiotic compound. From Klebsiella pneumoniae.
   4542..4589    +  polyA_signal   HSV TK poly(A) signal: herpes simplex virus thymidine kinase polyadenylation signal (Cole and Stacy, 1985)
   4680..4696    -  polyA_signal   bGH poly(A) signal (fragment): bovine growth hormone polyadenylation signal
   4918..5506    +  rep_origin     ori: high-copy-number ColE1/pMB1/pBR322/pUC origin of replication
>Addgene plasmid #48251 | SypHer mt | addgene full sequence | sequence record 218251 | Addgene NGS Result
TTCTTTCCTGCGTTATCCCCTGATTCTGTGGATAACCGTATTACCGCCATGCATTAGTTATTAATAGTAA
TCAATTACGGGGTCATTAGTTCATAGCCCATATATGGAGTTCCGCGTTACATAACTTACGGTAAATGGCC
CGCCTGGCTGACCGCCCAACGACCCCCGCCCATTGACGTCAATAATGACGTATGTTCCCATAGTAACGCC
AATAGGGACTTTCCATTGACGTCAATGGGTGGAGTATTTACGGTAAACTGCCCACTTGGCAGTACATCAA
GTGTATCATATGCCAAGTACGCCCCCTATTGACGTCAATGACGGTAAATGGCCCGCCTGGCATTATGCCC
AGTACATGACCTTATGGGACTTTCCTACTTGGCAGTACATCTACGTATTAGTCATCGCTATTACCATGGT
GATGCGGTTTTGGCAGTACATCAATGGGCGTGGATAGCGGTTTGACTCACGGGGATTTCCAAGTCTCCAC
CCCATTGACGTCAATGGGAGTTTGTTTTGGCACCAAAATCAACGGGACTTTCCAAAATGTCGTAACAACT
CCGCCCCATTGACGCAAATGGGCGGTAGGCGTGTACGGTGGGAGGTCTATATAAGCAGAGCTGGTTTAGT
GAACCGTCAGATCCGCTAGCATGTCCGTCCTGACGCCGCTGCTGCTGCGGGGCTTGACAGGCTCGGCCCG
GCGGCTCCCAGTGCCGCGCGCCAAGATCCATTCGTTGGGGGATCTGTCCGTCCTGACGCCGCTGCTGCTG
CGGGGCTTGACAGGCTCGGCCCGGCGGCTCCCAGTGCCGCGCGCCAAGATCCATTCGTTGGGGGATCCAC
CGGTCGCCACCGAGATGGCAAGCCAGCAGGGCGAGACGATGTCCGGACCGCTGCACATTGGTTTGATTCC
CACAGTTGGACCGTACCTGCTACCGCATATTATCCCTATGCTGCACCAGACCTTTCCAAAGCTGGAAATG
TATCTGCATGAAGCACAGACCCACCAGTTACTGGCGCAACTGGACAGCGGCAAACTCGATTGCGTGATCC
TCGCGCTGGTGAAAGAGAGCGAAGCATTCATTGAAGTGCCGTTGTTTGATGAGCCAATGTTGCTGGCTAT
CTATGAAGATCACCCGTGGGCGAACCGCGAATGCGTACCGATGGCCGATCTGGCAGGGGAAAAACTGCTG
ATGCTGGAAGATGGTCACTCTTTGCGCGATCAGGCAATGTCCGCCGGCTACAACAGCGACAACGTCTATA
TCATGGCCGACAAGCAGAAGAACGGCATCAAGGCCAACTTCAAGATCCGCCACAACGTCGAGGACGGCAG
CGTGCAGCTCGCCGACCACTACCAGCAGAACACCCCCATCGGCGACGGCCCCGTGCTGCTGCCCGACAAC
CACTACCTGAGCTTCCAGTCCGTCCTGAGCAAAGACCCCAACGAGAAGCGCGATCACATGGTCCTGCTGG
AGTTCGTGACCGCCGCCGGGATCACTCTCGGCATGGACGAGCTGTACAACGTGGATGGCGGTAGCGGTGG
CACCGGCAGCAAGGGCGAGGAGCTGTTCACCGGGGTGGTGCCCATCCTGGTCGAGCTGGACGGCGACGTA
AACGGCCACAAGTTCAGCGTGTCCGGCGAGGGCGAGGGCGATGCCACCTACGGCAAGCTGACCCTGAAGC
TGATCTGCACCACCGGCAAGCTGCCCGTGCCCTGGCCCACCCTCGTGACCACCCTCGGCTACGGCCTGAA
GTGCTTCGCCCGCTACCCCGACCACATGAAGCAGCACGACTTCTTCAAGTCCGCCATGCCCGAAGGCTAC
GTCCAGGAGCGCACCATCTTCTTCAAGGACGACGGCAACTACAAGACCCGCGCCGAGGTGAAGTTCGAGG
GCGACACCCTGGTGAACCGCATCGAGCTGAAGGGCATCGGCTTCAAGGAGGACGGCAACATCCTGGGGCA
CAAGCTGGAGTACAACGGCACCGGTTTCTGTTTTGAAGCCGGGGCGGATGAAGATACACACTTCCGCGCG
ACCAGCCTGGAAACTCTGCGCAACATGGTGGCGGCAGGTAGCGGGATCACTTTACTGCCAGCGCTGGCTG
TGCCGCCGGAGCGCAAACGCGATGGGGTTGTTTATCTGCCGTGCATTAAGCCGGAACCACGCCGCACTAT
TGGCCTGGTTTATCGTCCTGGCTCACCGCTGCGCAGCCGCTATGAGCAGCTGGCAGAGGCCATCCGCGCA
AGAATGGATGGCCATTTCGATAAAGTTTTAAAACAGGCGGTTTAAAGCGGCCGCGACTCTAGATCATAAT
CAGCCATACCACATTTGTAGAGGTTTTACTTGCTTTAAAAAACCTCCCACACCTCCCCCTGAACCTGAAA
CATAAAATGAATGCAATTGTTGTTGTTAACTTGTTTATTGCAGCTTATAATGGTTACAAATAAAGCAATA
GCATCACAAATTTCACAAATAAAGCATTTTTTTCACTGCATTCTAGTTGTGGTTTGTCCAAACTCATCAA
TGTATCTTAAGGCGTAAATTGTAAGCGTTAATATTTTGTTAAAATTCGCGTTAAATTTTTGTTAAATCAG
CTCATTTTTTAACCAATAGGCCGAAATCGGCAAAATCCCTTATAAATCAAAAGAATAGACCGAGATAGGG
T
[37 nt withheld, positions 2662-2698]
AAAGAACGTGGACTCCAACGTCAAAGG
[49 nt withheld, positions 2726-2774]
T
[91 nt withheld, positions 2776-2866]
G
[124 nt withheld, positions 2868-2991]
CAGGTGGCACTTTTCGGGGAAATGTGCGCGGAACCCCTATTTGTTTATTTTTCTAAATACATTCAAATAT
GTATCCGCTCATGAGACAATAACCCTGATAAATGCTTCAATAATATTGAAAAAGGAAGAGTCCTGAGGCG
GAAAGAACCAGCTGTGGAATGTGTGTCAGTTAGGGTGTGGAAAGTCCCCAGGCTCCCCAGCAGGCAGAAG
TATGCAAAGCATGCATCTCAATTAGTCAGCAACCAGGTGTGGAAAGTCCCCAGGCTCCCCAGCAGGCAGA
AGTATGCAAAGCATGCATCTCAATTAGTCAGCAACCATAGTCCCGCCCCTAACTCCGCCCATCCCGCCCC
TAACTCCGCCCAGTTCCGCCCATTCTCCGCCCCATGGCTGACTAATTTTTTTTATTTATGCAGAGGCCGA
GGCCGCCTCGGCCTCTGAGCTATTCCAGAAGTAGTGAGGAGGCTTTTTTGGAGGCCTAGGCTTTTGCAAA
GATCGATCAAGAGACAGGATGAGGATCGTTTCGCATGATTGAACAAGATGGATTGCACGCAGGTTCTCCG
GCCGCTTGGGTGGAGAGGCTATTCGGCTATGACTGGGCACAACAGACAATCGGCTGCTCTGATGCCGCCG
TGTTCCGGCTGTCAGCGCAGGGGCGCCCGGTTCTTTTTGTCAAGACCGACCTGTCCGGTGCCCTGAATGA
ACTGCAAGACGAGGCAGCGCGGCTATCGTGGCTGGCCACGACGGGCGTTCCTTGCGCAGCTGTGCTCGAC
GTTGTCACTGAAGCGGGAAGGGACTGGCTGCTATTGGGCGAAGTGCCGGGGCAGGATCTCCTGTCATCTC
ACCTTGCTCCTGCCGAGAAAGTATCCATCATGGCTGATGCAATGCGGCGGCTGCATACGCTTGATCCGGC
TACCTGCCCATTCGACCACCAAGCGAAACATCGCATCGAGCGAGCACGTACTCGGATGGAAGCCGGTCTT
GTCGATCAGGATGATCTGGACGAAGAGCATCAGGGGCTCGCGCCAGCCGAACTGTTCGCCAGGCTCAAGG
CGAGCATGCCCGACGGCGAGGATCTCGTCGTGACCCATGGCGATGCCTGCTTGCCGAATATCATGGTGGA
AAATGGCCGCTTTTCTGGATTCATCGACTGTGGCCGGCTGGGTGTGGCGGACCGCTATCAGGACATAGCG
TTGGCTACCCGTGATATTGCTGAAGAGCTTGGCGGCGAATGGGCTGACCGCTTCCTCGTGCTTTACGGTA
TCGCCGCTCCCGATTCGCAGCGCATCGCCTTCTATCGCCTTCTTGACGAGTTCTTCTGAGCGGGACTCTG
GGGTTCGAAATGACCGACCAAGCGACGCCCAACCTGCCATCACGAGATTTCGATTCCACCGCCGCCTTCT
ATGAAAGGTTGGGCTTCGGAATCGTTTTCCGGGACGCCGGCTGGATGATCCTCCAGCGCGGGGATCTCAT
GCTGGAGTTCTTCGCCCACCCTAGGGGGAGGCTAACTGAAACACGGAAGGAGACAATACCGGAAGGAACC
CGCGCTATGACGGCAATAAAAAGACAGAATAAAACGCACGGTGTTGGGTCGTTTGTTCATAAACGCGGGG
TTCGGTCCCAGGGCTGGCACTCTGTCGATACCCCACCGAGACCCCATTGGGGCCAATACGCCCGCGTTTC
TTCCTTTTCCCCACCCCACCCCCCAAGTTCGGGTGAAGGCCCAGGGCTCGCAGCCAACGTCGGGGCGGCA
GGCCCTGCCATAGCCTCAGGTTACTCATATATACTTTAGATTGATTTAAAACTTCATTTTTAATTTAAAA
GGATCTAGGTGAAGATCCTTTTTGATAATCTCATGACCAAAATCCCTTAACGTGAGTTTTCGTTCCACTG
AGCGTCAGACCCCGTAGAAAAGATCAAAGGATCTTCTTGAGATCCTTTTTTTCTGCGCGTAATCTGCTGC
TTGCAAACAAAAAAACCACCGCTACCAGCGGTGGTTTGTTTGCCGGATCAAGAGCTACCAACTCTTTTTC
CGAAGGTAACTGGCTTCAGCAGAGCGCAGATACCAAATACTGTTCTTCTAGTGTAGCCGTAGTTAGGCCA
CCACTTCAAGAACTCTGTAGCACCGCCTACATACCTCGCTCTGCTAATCCTGTTACCAGTGGCTGCTGCC
AGTGGCGATAAGTCGTGTCTTACCGGGTTGGACTCAAGACGATAGTTACCGGATAAGGCGCAGCGGTCGG
GCTGAACGGGGGGTTCGTGCACACAGCCCAGCTTGGAGCGAACGACCTACACCGAACTGAGATACCTACA
GCGTGAGCTATGAGAAAGCGCCACGCTTCCCGAAGGGAGAAAGGCGGACAGGTATCCGGTAAGCGGCAGG
GTCGGAACAGGAGAGCGCACGAGGGAGCTTCCAGGGGGAAACGCCTGGTATCTTTATAGTCCTGTCGGGT
TTCGCCACCTCTGACTTGAGCGTCGATTTTTGTGATGCTCGTCAGGGGGGCGGAGCCTATGGAAAAACGC
CAGCAACGCGGCCTTTTTACGGTTCCTGGCCTTTTGCTGGCCTTTTGCTCACATG
