>Addgene plasmid #48251 | SypHer mt | addgene partial sequence | sequence record 70495 | CMV-F 5'-CGCAAATGGGCGGTAGGCGTG-3'
ACCGTCAGATCCGCTAGCATGTCCGTCCTGACGCCGCTGCTGCTGCGGGGCTTGACAGGCTCGGCCCGGC
GGCTCCCAGTGCCGCGCGCCAAGATCCATTCGTTGGGGGATCTGTCCGTCCTGACGCCGCTGCTGCTGCG
GGGCTTGACAGGCTCGGCCCGGCGGCTCCCAGTGCCGCGCGCCAAGATCCATTCGTTGGGGGATCCACCG
GTCGCCACCGAGATGGCAAGCCAGCAGGGCGAGACGATGTCCGGACCGCTGCACATTGGTTTGATTCCCA
CAGTTGGACCGTACCTGCTACCGCATATTATCCCTATGCTGCACCAGACCTTTCCAAAGCTGGAAATGTA
TCTGCATGAAGCACAGACCCACCAGTTACTGGCGCAACTGGACAGCGGCAAACTCGATTGCGTGATCCTC
GCGCTGGTGAAAGAGAGCGAAGCATTCATTGAAGTGCCGTTGTTTGATGAGCCAATGTTGCTGGCTATCT
ATGAAGATCACCCGTGGGCGAACCGCGAATGCGTACCGATGGCCGATCTGGCAGGGGAAAAACTGCTGAT
GCTGGAAGATGGTCACTCTTTGCGCGATCAGGCAATGTCCGCCGGCTACAACAGCGACAACGTCTATATC
ATGGCCGACAAGCAGAAGAACGGCATCAAGGCCAACTTCAAGATCCGCCACAACGTCGAGGACGGCAGCG
TGCAGCTCGCCGACCACTACCAGCAGAACACCCCCATCGGCGACGGCCCCGTGCTGCTGCCCGACAACCA
CTACCTGAGCTTCCAGTCCGTCCTGAGCAAAGACCCCAACGAGAAGCGCGATCACATGGTCCTGCTGGAG
TTCGTGACCGCCGCCGGGATCACTCTCGGCATGGACGAGCTGTACAACGTGGATGGCGGTAGCGGTGGCA
CCGGCAGCAAGGGCGAGGAGCTGTTCACCGGGGTGGTGCCCATCCTGGTCGAGCTGGACGGCGACGTAAA
CGGCCACAAGTTCA
